Addgene plasmid #170911: pGREAT23
Purpose: GoldenBraid Double Transcriptional Unit - pAtUBQ10_E-Luc_35St+pNOS_Red-F_NOSt
Depositing lab: Markita Landry. Depositing organization: University of California, Berkeley. Publication: A Ratiometric Dual Color Luciferase Reporter for Fast Characterization of Transcriptional Regulatory Elements in Plants. Gonzalez-Grandio E, Demirer GS, Ma W, Brady S, Landry MP. ACS Synth Biol. 2021 Sep 14. doi: 10.1021/acssynbio.1c00248. PubMed 34520169.
Backbone
  Vector backbone: pDGB1_omega1
  Backbone manufacturer: Diego Orzaez Lab
  Backbone size w/o insert (bp): 2925
  Vector type: Plant Expression, Luciferase, Synthetic Biology
Growth in bacteria
  Bacterial resistance: Spectinomycin, 50 μg/mL
  Growth temperature: 37°C
  Growth strain: DH5alpha
  Copy number: High Copy
Gene/Insert
  Gene/Insert name: E-Luc (alt name: Enhanced beetle luciferase)
  Species: Pyrearinus termitilluminans (E-Luc) and Luciola curciata (Red-F)
  Insert size (bp): 4951
  Mutation: c.375C>T silent mutation to remove BbsI site (E-Luc), p.S286Y Red mutant (RedF)
  Promoter: pAtUBQ10
  Cloning method: Restriction Enzyme; 5′ cloning site Esp3I (destroyed during cloning); 3′ cloning site Esp3I (destroyed during cloning)
  Sequencing primers: 5′ GGGAAACGCCTGGTATCTTT; 3′ CCGATCCCCGGAATTAGATC
Terms and licenses: Academic/Nonprofit Terms; Industry Terms: Not Available to Industry
Depositor comments: Encodes both E-Luc and Red-F transcriptional units. Insert can be excised by BsaI digestion. Requires pSOUP for replication in agrobacterium . Please visit https://www.biorxiv.org/content/10.1101/2021.05.26.443018v2 to read the preprint on bioRxiv
How to cite: pGREAT23 was a gift from Markita Landry (Addgene plasmid # 170911 ; http://n2t.net/addgene:170911 ; RRID:Addgene_170911)
