[The description below was written by a language model from this plasmid's Addgene catalogue record and pLannotate feature annotations shown in this document.]
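Description:
pGREAT23 is a plant expression binary vector built in the GoldenBraid omega-level backbone pDGB1_omega1, a pGreen-type plasmid. The annotated 7.9 kb sequence carries nopaline-type left and right T-DNA border repeats flanking the payload, a high-copy ColE1/pUC origin for propagation in E. coli, an aadA gene conferring spectinomycin resistance, and the pSa origin. Because the pSa origin is not accompanied by its replicase, the plasmid needs the helper plasmid pSOUP to replicate in Agrobacterium, as the depositor notes.

The roughly 5 kb insert is a double transcriptional unit assembled by Esp3I-based Golden Gate cloning, which destroyed those sites; it can be released with BsaI for further GoldenBraid assembly. The first unit places E-Luc, an enhanced green-emitting beetle luciferase from Pyrearinus termitilluminans, under the Arabidopsis UBQ10 promoter with a CaMV 35S terminator. E-Luc carries a silent change that removes an internal BbsI site. The second unit drives Red-F, a red-shifted S286Y mutant of Luciola cruciata firefly luciferase, from the nopaline synthase promoter with the NOS terminator. The automated feature table detects the 35S poly(A) signal, NOS promoter, Luciola luciferase coding sequence and NOS terminator, but it does not annotate the UBQ10 promoter or E-Luc. These presumably occupy the unannotated region upstream of the 35S signal, and the short "dU6-3 promoter" hit there is likely spurious.

The two luciferases emit distinguishable colours, so the construct acts as a ratiometric dual-colour reporter. One signal normalises the other, allowing fast characterisation of transcriptional regulatory elements in plants. No plant selectable marker is recorded.
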