Features (pLannotate 1.2.2; 14 found; start..end, strand, type, name):
   1396..1412    -  promoter       dU6-3 promoter (fragment): RNA polymerase III promoter for Drosophila U6-3 snRNA (Port et al., 2014)
   2353..2512    +  polyA_signal   CaMV poly(A) signal (fragment): cauliflower mosaic virus polyadenylation signal
   2608..2787    +  promoter       NOS promoter: nopaline synthase promoter
   2846..4465    +  CDS            LUCI_LUCCR: Experimental evidence at protein level: Swiss-Prot protein existence level 1. Produces green light with a wavelength of 544 nm. From Luciola cruciata (Japanese firefly) (Genji firefly).
   4492..4744    +  terminator     NOS terminator: nopaline synthase terminator and poly(A) signal
   4865..4952    +  promoter       AmpR promoter (fragment): bla
   4986..5010    +  misc_feature   RB T-DNA repeat: right border repeat from nopaline C58 T-DNA
   5101..5689    -  rep_origin     ori: high-copy-number ColE1/pMB1/pBR322/pUC origin of replication
   5863..6651    -  CDS            aadA: S3AD_ECOLX - Experimental evidence at protein level: Swiss-Prot protein existence level 1. Mediates bacterial resistance to the antibiotics streptomycin and spectinomycin. From Escherichia coli.
   6658..6714    -  CDS            GmR (fragment): gentamycin acetyltransferase; aacC1; confers resistance to gentamycin
   6890..6913    -  promoter       Pc promoter (fragment): intI1 (promoter lies within the coding sequence); class 1 integron promoter
   7189..7290    +  CDS            TRA2_ECOLX (fragment): Protein predicted: Swiss-Prot protein existence level 4. Required for transposition of transposon Tn903. From Escherichia coli.
   7295..7730    +  rep_origin     pSa ori: origin of replication from bacterial plasmid pSa
   7857..3       +  misc_feature   LB T-DNA repeat (across the origin): left border repeat from nopaline C58 T-DNA (truncated)
>Addgene plasmid #170911 | pGREAT23 | addgene full sequence | sequence record 335140 | Addgene NGS Result
TAACGGATCCGGTCTCAGGAGGTCGACGAGTCAGTAATAAACGGCGTCAAAGTGGTTGCAGCCGGCACAC
ACGAGTCGTGTTTATCAACTCAAAGCACAAATACTTTTCCTCAACCTAAAAATAAGGCAATTAGCCAAAA
ACAACTTTGCGTGTAAACAACGCTCAATACACGTGTCATTTTATTATTAGCTATTGCTTCACCGCCTTAG
CTTTCTCGTGACCTAGTCGTCCTCGTCTTTTCTTCTTCTTCTTCTATAAAACAATACCCAAAGAGCTCTT
CTTCTTCACAATTCAGATTTCAATTTCTCAAAATCTTAAAAACTTTCTCTCAATTCTCTCTACCGTGATC
AAGGTAAATTTCTGTGTTCCTTATTCTCTCAAAATCTTCGATTTTGTTTTCGTTCGATCCCAATTTCGTA
TATGTTCTTTGGTTTAGATTCTGTTAATCTTAGATCGAAGATGATTTTCTGGGTTTGATCGTTAGATATC
ATCTTAATTCTCGATTAGGGTTTCATAGATATCATCCGATTTGTTCAAATAATTTGAGTTTTGTCGAATA
ATTACTCTTCGATTTGTGATTTCTATCTAGATCTGGTGTTAGTTTCTAGTTTGTGCGATCGAATTTGTCG
ATTAATCTGAGTTTTTCTGATTAACAGAATGGAGAGAGAGAAGAACGTGGTGTACGGCCCCGAGCCCAAG
CACCCTCTGGGCAACTTCACCGCCGGCGAGATGCTGTACAACGCTCTGCACAAGCACTCCCACATCCCCC
AGGCCATCCTGGACGTGATGGGCAACGAGTCCCTTTCCTACCAGGAGTTCTTCGACACTACTGTGAAGCT
GGGCCAGAGCCTCCAGAACTGTGGCTACAAGATGAACGATGTCGTGTCGATCTGTGCAGAGAACAACAAG
AGATTCTTCATCCCCATCATCTCCGCCTGGTACATCGGCATGGTGGTGGCCCCTGTGAACGAGGACTATA
TCCCAGACGAGCTGTGTAAAGTGACCGGCATCTCCAAGCCGATCCTGGTCTTTACCACTAGGAAGATCCT
GCCTAAGGTTTTGGAGGTTAAAGACAGAACCAACTACATAAAGAGGATCATCATACTGGACTCTGAAGAG
AACCTGCTGGGCTGCGAGAGCCTGCACAACTTCATGTCCAGGTACTCCGACAACAACCTCCAAACATTCA
AGCCTCTGCACTACGACCCTGTGGACCAGGTAGCCGCCATCCTGTGCTCCTCCGGCACAACCGGCCTGCC
TAAAGGCGTGATGCAGACCCACAGGAACATCTGTGTGAGACTCACACACGCATCTGACCCCAGAGTGGGT
ACACAACTCATCCCCGGCGTATCCGTGCTGGCCTACCTGCCATTCTTCCACGCCTTCGGCTTCAGTATCA
ACCTGGGCTATTTCATGGTGGGCCTGAGAGTGGTGATGCTCCGAAGGTTTAACCAGGAGGTGTTCCTGAA
GGCCATCCAGGACTACGAGGTGAGGAGCGTGATCAACGTTCCCTCCACAATCCTGTTCCTGTCCAAGAGC
CCTCTGGTGGACAAGTACGACCTATCCACCCTGGCGGAGCTGTGCTGTGGAGCCGCTCCTCTGGCGAAGG
AGGTGGCCGAGATCGCCGTGAAGAGGCTGAACCTGCCAGGGATACGGTGTGGCTACGGTCTAACAGAGTC
TACCTCCGCCAACATCCATACTCTGCACAACGAGTTCAAGTCCGGCTCCCTGGGCAAGGTGACACCTTAC
ATGGCCGCCAAGATCATCGACAGGAACACCGGCGAGGCCCTGGGTCCAAACCAGGTGGGCGAGCTGTGCA
TCTGGGGACCTATGGTAACAAAAGGCTATGTGAACAACCCACAGGCTACTAAGGAGGCCATCGACGACGA
CGGCTGGCTGCACTCTGGCGACTTCGGCTACTACGACGAGGACGAGTATTTCTACATCGTGGACCGGTAC
AAGGAGCTGATCAAATACAAGGGCTATCAGGTCGCCCCTGTGGAGCTGGAGGAGATCCTCCTTCAGCACC
CAGGCATCAGGGACGTGGCCGTCGTGGGTATCCCTGACATCGAGGCCGGCGAGCTGCCAGCCGGCTTCGT
GGTGAAGCAGCCCGGCGCCCAACTCACCGCTAAGGAGGTGTACGACTTCCTGGCCCAGAGGGTGTCTCAC
TCCAAGTACCTGAGGGGCGGCGTAAGGTTCGTGGACTCTATCCCCAGGAACGTGACAGGCAAGATTAGTC
GAAAAGAGCTGAGGGAGGCCCTGATGGAGAAGGCTTCTAAGCTGTAAGCTTCGGCCATGCTAGAGTCCGC
AAAAATCACCAGTCTCTCTCTACAAATCTATCTCTCTCTATTTTTCTCCAGAATAATGTGTGAGTAGTTC
CCAGATAAGGGAATTAGGGTTCTTATAGGGTTTCGCTCATGTGTTGAGCATATAAGAAACCCTTAGTATG
TATTTGTATTTGTAAAATACTTCTATCAATAAAATTTCTAATTCCTAAAACCAAAATCCAGTGACCTCGC
TGTCAGGAGATACATGAGAATTAAGGGAGTCACGGTATGACCCCCGCCGATGACGCGGGACAAGCCGTTT
TACGTTTGGAACTGACAGAACCGCAACGTTGAAGGAGCCACTGAGCCGCGGGTTTCTGGAGTTTAATGAG
CTAAGCACATACGTCAGAAACCATTATTGCGCGTTCAAAAGTCGCCTAAGGTCACTATCAGCTAGCAAAT
ATTTCTTGTCAAAAATGCTCCACTGACGTTCCATAAATTCCCCTCGGTATCCAATTAGAGTCTCATATTC
ACTCTCAACTCGATCGAGGCAATGGAGAACATGGAGAACGACGAGAACATTGTGGTGGGACCCAAGCCGT
TCTACCCGATCGAGGAGGGTTCCGCTGGCACCCAGCTGCGCAAGTACATGGAGCGCTACGCTAAGCTGGG
TGCTATCGCCTTCACCAACGCCGTGACCGGTGTGGATTACTCCTACGCCGAGTACCTGGAGAAGTCCTGC
TGCCTCGGAAAGGCCCTGCAGAACTACGGTCTGGTCGTGGATGGCCGCATTGCCCTCTGCTCGGAGAACT
GCGAGGAGTTCTTCATTCCCGTGATCGCTGGTCTGTTCATCGGAGTCGGCGTTGCCCCAACCAACGAGAT
CTACACCCTGCGCGAGCTGGTCCACAGCCTGGGTATCAGCAAGCCGACCATCGTTTTCTCGAGCAAGAAG
GGCCTCGACAAGGTTATCACCGTGCAAAAAACCGTCACCACCATCAAGACCATCGTTATCCTGGATTCCA
AGGTTGACTACCGCGGTTACCAGTGCCTCGACACCTTCATCAAGCGTAACACCCCACCCGGCTTCCAAGC
CTCCTCCTTCAAAACCGTGGAGGTTGATCGCAAGGAGCAGGTGGCCCTGATCATGAACTCCTCCGGCTCC
ACCGGTCTGCCAAAGGGCGTGCAGCTGACCCACGAGAACACCGTCACCCGCTTCTCGCATGCCCGTGATC
CCATCTACGGCAACCAGGTGTCCCCAGGCACCGCCGTCCTGACCGTCGTGCCCCTCCACCACGGCTTCGG
CATGTTCACCACTCTCGGCTACTTGATCTGCGGCTTCCGTGTGGTGATGCTGACTAAGTTCGACGAGGAG
ACTTTCCTCAAGACCCTGCAAGACTACAAGTGCACTTACGTGATCCTGGTGCCGACCCTGTTCGCCATCC
TGAACAAGAGCGAGCTGTTGAACAAATACGACCTGTCGAACCTGGTGGAGATCGCTTCCGGCGGCGCCCC
ACTGTCGAAGGAAGTTGGCGAGGCCGTTGCTCGCCGCTTCAACCTGCCCGGCGTCCGTCAGGGTTACGGC
CTGACCGAGACTACCTCGGCTATCATCATCACCCCCGAGGGCGACGATAAGCCCGGCGCTTCCGGCAAGG
TTGTTCCACTCTTCAAAGCCAAGGTGATCGACCTGGACACCAAGAAGTCCCTGGGTCCCAACCGTCGCGG
AGAAGTGTGCGTCAAGGGCCCCATGCTGATGAAGGGCTACGTCAACAACCCAGAGGCCACCAAGGAGTTG
ATCGACGAGGAGGGCTGGCTGCACACTGGTGACATCGGTTACTACGACGAAGAGAAGCACTTCTTCATCG
TTGACCGCCTGAAGTCCTTGATCAAGTACAAGGGCTACCAGGTTCCCCCCGCCGAGCTCGAGAGCGTCCT
GCTGCAGCACCCCTCCATTTTCGATGCCGGAGTGGCCGGTGTCCCCGATCCCGTGGCTGGCGAGCTGCCA
GGTGCCGTCGTCGTGCTGGAGTCCGGCAAGAACATGACCGAGAAGGAAGTGATGGATTACGTGGCCTCGC
AAGTGTCCAACGCCAAGCGCCTGCGCGGCGGCGTGCGCTTCGTGGATGAGGTGCCCAAGGGCCTCACCGG
AAAGATCGACGGTCGCGCTATCCGCGAGATCCTCAAGAAGCCCGTGGCCAAGATGTGAGCTTGGAATGGA
TCTTCGATCCCGATCGTTCAAACATTTGGCAATAAAGTTTCTTAAGATTGAATCCTGTTGCCGGTCTTGC
GACGATTATCATATAATTTCTGTTGAATTACGTTAAGCATGTAATAATTAACATGTAATGCATGACGTTA
TTTATGAGATGGGTTTTTATGATTAGAGTCCCGCAATTATACATTTAATACGCGATAGAAAACAAAATAT
AGCGCGCAAACTAGGATAAATTATCGCGCGCGGTGTCATCTATGTTACTAGATCGGGAATTGCCAAGCTA
ATTCTTGAAGATGAAAGGGCCTCGTGATACGCCTATTTTTATAGGTTAATGTCATGATAATAATGGTTTC
TTAGACGTCAGGTGGCACTTTTCGGGGAAATGTGCGCGGAACCCCTATTTGTTTATTTTTCTAAATACAT
TCAAATATGTATCCGCTCATGAGACAATAACCCTGATAAATGCTTCAATAATGGGACCGACTCGCGCTGT
CATGAGACCGGATCCTGACAGGATATATTGGCGGGTAAACTAAGTCGCTGTATGTGTTTGTTTGAGATCT
CATGTGAGCAAAAGGCCAGCAAAAGGCCAGGAACCGTAAAAAGGCCGCGTTGCTGGCGTTTTTCCATAGG
CTCCGCCCCCCTGACGAGCATCACAAAAATCGACGCTCAAGTCAGAGGTGGCGAAACCCGACAGGACTAT
AAAGATACCAGGCGTTTCCCCCTGGAAGCTCCCTCGTGCGCTCTCCTGTTCCGACCCTGCCGCTTACCGG
ATACCTGTCCGCCTTTCTCCCTTCGGGAAGCGTGGCGCTTTCTCATAGCTCACGCTGTAGGTATCTCAGT
TCGGTGTAGGTCGTTCGCTCCAAGCTGGGCTGTGTGCACGAACCCCCCGTTCAGCCCGACCGCTGCGCCT
TATCCGGTAACTATCGTCTTGAGTCCAACCCGGTAAGACACGACTTATCGCCACTGGCAGCAGCCACTGG
TAACAGGATTAGCAGAGCGAGGTATGTAGGCGGTGCTACAGAGTTCTTGAAGTGGTGGCCTAACTACGGC
TACACTAGAAGAACAGTATTTGGTATCTGCGCTCTGCTGAAGCCAGTTACCTTCGGAAGAAGAGTTGGTA
GCTCTTGATCCGGCAAACAAACCACCGCTGGTAGCGGTGGTTTTTTTGTTTGCAAGCAGCAGATTACGCG
CAGAAAAAAAGGATCTCAAGAAGATCCTTTGATCTTTTCTACGGGGTCTGACGCTCAGTGGAACGAAAAC
TCACGTTAAGGGATTTTGGTCATGAGATTATCAAAAAGGATCTTCACCTAGATCCTTTTAAATTAAAAAT
GAAGTTTTAAATCAATCTAAAGTATATATGTGTAACATTGGTCTAGTGATTATTTGCCGACTACCTTGGT
GATCTCGCCTTTCACGTAGTGGACAAATTCTTCCAACTGATCTGCGCGCGAGGCCAAGCGATCTTCTTCT
TGTCCAAGATAAGCCTGTCTAGCTTCAAGTATGACGGGCTGATACTGGGCCGGCAGGCGCTCCATTGCCC
AGTCGGCAGCGACATCCTTCGGCGCGATTTTGCCGGTTACTGCGCTGTACCAAATGCGGGACAACGTAAG
CACTACATTTCGCTCATCACCAGCCCAGTCGGGCGGCGAGTTCCATAGCGTTAAGGTTTCATTTAGCGCC
TCAAATAGATCCTGTTCAGGAACCGGATCAAAGAGTTCCTCCGCCGCTGGACCTACCAAGGCAACGCTAT
GTTCTCTTGCTTTTGTCAGCAAGATAGCCAGATCAATGTCGATCGTGGCTGGCTCGAAGATACCTGCAAG
AATGTCATTGCGCTGCCATTCTCCAAATTGCAGTTCGCGCTTAGCTGGATAACGCCACGGAATGATGTCG
TCGTGCACAACAATGGTGACTTCTACAGCGCGGAGAATCTCGCTCTCTCCAGGGGAAGCCGAAGTTTCCA
AAAGGTCGTTGATCAAAGCTCGCCGCGTTGTTTCATCAAGCCTTACGGTCACCGTAACCAGCAAATCAAT
ATCACTGTGTGGCTTCAGGCCGCCATCCACTGCGGAGCCGTACAAATGTACGGCCAGCAACGTCGGTTCG
AGATGGCGCTCGATGACGCCAACTACCTCTGATAGTTGAGTCGATACTTCGGCGATCACCGCTTCCCTCA
TAATGTTTAACTTTGTTTTAGGGCGACTGCCCTGCTGCGTAACATCGTTGCTGCTCCATAACATCAAACA
TCGACCCACGGCGTAACGCGCTTGCTGCTTGGATGCCCGAGGCATAGACTGTACCCCAAAAAAACAGTCA
TAACAAGCCATGAAAACCGCCACTGCGCCGTTACCACCGCTGCGTTCGGTCAAGGTTCTGGACCAGTTGC
GTGAGCGCATACGCTACTTGCATTACAGCTTACGAACCGAACAGGCTTATGTCCACTGGGTTCGTGCCTT
CATCCGTTTCCACGGTGTGCGTCACCCGGCAACCTTGGGTAGCAGCGAAGTCGAGGCATTTCTGTCCTGG
CTGGAACACCCCTTGTATTACTGTTTATGTAAGCAGACAGTTTTATTGTTCATGATGATATATTTTTATC
TTGTGCAATGTAACATCAGAGATTTTGAGACACAACGTGGCTTTGTTGAATAAATCGAACTTTTGCTGAG
TTGAAGGATCAGATCACGCATCTTCCCGACAACGCAGACCGTTCCGTGGCAAAGCAAAAGTTCAAAATCA
CCAACTGGTCCACCTACAACAAAGCTCTCATCAACCGTGGCTCCCTCACTTTCTGGCTGGATGATGGGGC
GATTCAGGCGATCCCCATCCAACAGCCCGCCGTCGAGCGGGCTTTTTTATCCCCGGAAGCCTGTGGATAG
AGGGTAGTTATCCACGTGAAACCGCTAATGCCCCGCAAAGCCTTGATTCACGGGGCTTTCCGGCCCGCTC
CAAAAACTATCCACGTGAAATCGCTAATCAGGGTACGTGAAATCGCTAATCGGAGTACGTGAAATCGCTA
ATAAGGTCACGTGAAATCGCTAATCAAAAAGGCACGTGAGAACGCTAATAGCCCTTTCAGATCAACAGCT
TGCAAACACCCCTCGCTCCGGCAAGTAGTTACAGCAAGTAGTATGTTCAATTAGCTTTTCAATTATGAAT
ATATATATCAATTATTGGTCGCCCTTGGCTTGTGGACAATGCGCTACGCGCACCGGCTCCGCCCGTGGAC
AACCGCAAGCGGTTGCCCACCGTCGAGCGCCTTTGCCCACAACCCGGCGGCCGGCCGCAACAGATCGTTT
TATAAATTTTTTTTTTTGAAAAAGAAAAAGCCCGAAAGGCGGCAACCTCTCGGGCTTCTGGATTTCCGAT
CCCCGGAATTAGATCTTGGCAGGATATATTGTGGTG
